Addgene plasmid #64844: pLVX-Tight-Puro_ST18
Purpose: A lentiviral vector for the expression of mouse ST18 under doxycyline control
Depositing lab: Paul Tesar. Depositing organization: Case Western Reserve University. Publication: Transcription factor-mediated reprogramming of fibroblasts to expandable, myelinogenic oligodendrocyte progenitor cells. Najm FJ, Lager AM, Zaremba A, Wyatt K, Caprariello AV, Factor DC, Karl RT, Maeda T, Miller RH, Tesar PJ. Nat Biotechnol. 2013 May;31(5):426-33. doi: 10.1038/nbt.2561. Epub 2013 Apr 14. PubMed 23584611.
Backbone
  Vector backbone: pLVX-Tight-Puro
  Backbone manufacturer: Clontech
  Backbone size w/o insert (bp): 7791
  Total vector size (bp): 10990
  Vector type: Mammalian Expression, Bacterial Expression, Lentiviral
  Selectable markers: Puromycin
Growth in bacteria
  Bacterial resistance: Ampicillin, 100 μg/mL
  Growth temperature: 37°C
  Growth strain: NEB Stable
  Copy number: High Copy
Gene/Insert
  Gene/Insert name: ST18
  Species: M. musculus (mouse)
  Entrez Gene: St18 (a.k.a. AV348974, Myt3, NZF-3, Nzf3, mKIAA0535)
Terms and licenses: Academic/Nonprofit Terms; Industry Terms: Not Available to Industry
How to cite: pLVX-Tight-Puro_ST18 was a gift from Paul Tesar (Addgene plasmid # 64844 ; http://n2t.net/addgene:64844 ; RRID:Addgene_64844)
