[The description below was written by a language model from this plasmid's Addgene catalogue record and pLannotate feature annotations shown in this document.]
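Description:
pLVX-Tight-Puro_ST18 is an HIV-1-based lentiviral expression vector built on the Clontech pLVX-Tight-Puro backbone and designed for doxycycline-controlled expression of mouse ST18 (St18, also known as Myt3 or NZF-3), a zinc-finger transcriptional repressor. In bacteria it is maintained through a high-copy ColE1/pUC-type origin and selected with ampicillin via the β-lactamase gene; remnants of the lac promoter/operator region also sit in the bacterial backbone. The catalogue lists a total size of 10,990 bp, whereas the annotated depositor sequence is 10,900 nt, a small discrepancy that the record does not explain.

Between the two HIV-1 LTRs, the transfer cassette carries the Ψ packaging signal with a partial gag sequence, the Rev response element for Rev-dependent nuclear export of the viral RNA, and the cPPT/CTS, which aids nuclear import of the reverse-transcribed genome. The St18 coding sequence lies downstream of the PTight Tet-responsive promoter, made of seven tet operators fused to a minimal CMV promoter. This promoter is essentially silent unless a tetracycline-controlled transactivator is present. No transactivator is annotated on this plasmid, so it must be supplied separately. A mouse PGK promoter then drives puromycin N-acetyltransferase constitutively, allowing selection of transduced mammalian cells regardless of induction state, and a WPRE follows to enhance transcript stability and expression. The nef fragments annotated near the LTRs are residual viral sequence.

The construct was deposited in connection with work on transcription factor-mediated reprogramming of fibroblasts into oligodendrocyte progenitor cells, where it provides inducible, integrated delivery of ST18.
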