Features (pLannotate 1.2.2; 23 found; start..end, strand, type, name):
    377..634     +  LTR            5' LTR (truncated): truncated 5' long terminal repeat (LTR) from HIV-1
    681..806     +  misc_feature   HIV-1 Ψ: packaging signal of human immunodeficiency virus type 1
    790..1128    +  CDS            HIV-1 gag (fragment): gag protein from human immunodeficiency virus 1; gag
   1303..1536    +  misc_feature   RRE: The Rev response element (RRE) of HIV-1 allows for Rev-dependent mRNA export from the nucleus to the cytoplasm.
   1913..2013    +  CDS            Rev (fragment): human immunodeficiency virus 1 (HIV-1) Rev protein; rev; enhances nuclear export of unspliced and incompletely spliced viral mRNAs
   2028..2144    +  misc_feature   cPPT/CTS: central polypurine tract and central termination sequence of HIV-1
   2206..2520    +  promoter       tight TRE promoter: Tet-responsive promoter PTight, consisting of seven tet operator sequences followed by the minimal CMV promoter
   2537..5671    +  CDS            St18: ST18_MOUSE - Also known as Kiaa0535. Experimental evidence at transcript level: Swiss-Prot protein existence level 2. Repressor that binds to DNA sequences containing a bipartite element consisting of a direct repeat of the sequence 5'-AAAGTTT-3' separated by 2-9 nucleotides. Represses basal transcription activity from target promoters (By similarity). From Mus musculus (Mouse).
   5685..6184    +  promoter       PGK promoter: mouse phosphoglycerate kinase 1 promoter
   6205..6804    +  CDS            PuroR: puromycin N-acetyltransferase; pac from Streptomyces alboniger; confers resistance to puromycin
   6822..7410    +  misc_feature   WPRE: woodchuck hepatitis virus posttranscriptional regulatory element
   7427..7531    +  CDS            nef (fragment): NEF_HV1Z2 - Experimental evidence at protein level: Swiss-Prot protein existence level 1. Extracellular Nef protein targets CD4(+) T-lymphocytes for apoptosis by interacting with CXCR4 surface receptors. From Human immunodeficiency virus type 1 group M subtype D (isolate Z2/CDC-Z34) (HIV-1).
   7530..7946    +  CDS            nef (fragment): NEF_HV1BR - Experimental evidence at protein level: Swiss-Prot protein existence level 1. Extracellular Nef protein targets CD4(+) T-lymphocytes for apoptosis by interacting with CXCR4 surface receptors (PubMed:14990729). From Human immunodeficiency virus type 1 group M subtype B (isolate BRU/LAI) (HIV-1).
   7994..8251    +  LTR            5' LTR (truncated): truncated 5' long terminal repeat (LTR) from HIV-1
   8402..8424    -  protein_bind   lac operator (fragment): The lac repressor binds to the lac operator to inhibit transcription in E. coli. This inhibition can be relieved by adding lactose or isopropyl-β-D-thiogalactopyranoside (IPTG). lac repressor encoded by lacI
   8428..8458    -  promoter       lac promoter: promoter for the E. coli lac operon
   8473..8494    -  protein_bind   CAP binding site: CAP binding activates transcription in the presence of cAMP. E. coli catabolite activator protein
   8507..8599    -  CDS            lacI (fragment): lac repressor; lacI; The lac repressor binds to the lac operator to inhibit transcription in E. coli. This inhibition can be relieved by adding lactose or isopropyl-β-D-thiogalactopyranoside (IPTG).
   8782..9367    -  rep_origin     ori: high-copy-number ColE1/pMB1/pBR322/pUC origin of replication
   9538..10398   -  CDS            AmpR: β-lactamase; bla; confers resistance to ampicillin, carbenicillin, and related antibiotics
  10399..10503   -  promoter       AmpR promoter: bla
  10551..10685   +  polyA_signal   SV40 poly(A) signal: SV40 polyadenylation signal
  10900..329     +  CDS            nef (fragment) (across the origin): NEF_HV1BR - Experimental evidence at protein level: Swiss-Prot protein existence level 1. Extracellular Nef protein targets CD4(+) T-lymphocytes for apoptosis by interacting with CXCR4 surface receptors (PubMed:14990729). From Human immunodeficiency virus type 1 group M subtype B (isolate BRU/LAI) (HIV-1).
>Addgene plasmid #64844 | pLVX-Tight-Puro_ST18 | depositor full sequence | sequence record 109341 | pLVX-Tight-Puro_ST18 sequence 10900 bps
TGGAAGGGCTAATTCACTCCCAAAGAAGACAAGATATCCTTGATCTGTGGATCTACCACACACAAGGCTA
CTTCCCTGATTAGCAGAACTACACACCAGGGCCAGGGGTCAGATATCCACTGACCTTTGGATGGTGCTAC
AAGCTAGTACCAGTTGAGCCAGATAAGGTAGAAGAGGCCAATAAAGGAGAGAACACCAGCTTGTTACACC
CTGTGAGCCTGCATGGGATGGATGACCCGGAGAGAGAAGTGTTAGAGTGGAGGTTTGACAGCCGCCTAGC
ATTTCATCACGTGGCCCGAGAGCTGCATCCGGAGTACTTCAAGAACTGCTGATATCGAGCTTGCTACAAG
GGACTTTCCGCTGGGGACTTTCCAGGGAGGCGTGGCCTGGGCGGGACTGGGGAGTGGCGAGCCCTCAGAT
CCTGCATATAAGCAGCTGCTTTTTGCCTGTACTGGGTCTCTCTGGTTAGACCAGATCTGAGCCTGGGAGC
TCTCTGGCTAACTAGGGAACCCACTGCTTAAGCCTCAATAAAGCTTGCCTTGAGTGCTTCAAGTAGTGTG
TGCCCGTCTGTTGTGTGACTCTGGTAACTAGAGATCCCTCAGACCCTTTTAGTCAGTGTGGAAAATCTCT
AGCAGTGGCGCCCGAACAGGGACTTGAAAGCGAAAGGGAAACCAGAGGAGCTCTCTCGACGCAGGACTCG
GCTTGCTGAAGCGCGCACGGCAAGAGGCGAGGGGCGGCGACTGGTGAGTACGCCAAAAATTTTGACTAGC
GGAGGCTAGAAGGAGAGAGATGGGTGCGAGAGCGTCAGTATTAAGCGGGGGAGAATTAGATCGCGATGGG
AAAAAATTCGGTTAAGGCCAGGGGGAAAGAAAAAATATAAATTAAAACATATAGTATGGGCAAGCAGGGA
GCTAGAACGATTCGCAGTTAATCCTGGCCTGTTAGAAACATCAGAAGGCTGTAGACAAATACTGGGACAG
CTACAACCATCCCTTCAGACAGGATCAGAAGAACTTAGATCATTATATAATACAGTAGCAACCCTCTATT
GTGTGCATCAAAGGATAGAGATAAAAGACACCAAGGAAGCTTTAGACAAGATAGAGGAAGAGCAAAACAA
AAGTAAGACCACCGCACAGCAAGCGGCCGGCCGCTGATCTTCAGACCTGGAGGAGGAGATATGAGGGACA
ATTGGAGAAGTGAATTATATAAATATAAAGTAGTAAAAATTGAACCATTAGGAGTAGCACCCACCAAGGC
AAAGAGAAGAGTGGTGCAGAGAGAAAAAAGAGCAGTGGGAATAGGAGCTTTGTTCCTTGGGTTCTTGGGA
GCAGCAGGAAGCACTATGGGCGCAGCGTCAATGACGCTGACGGTACAGGCCAGACAATTATTGTCTGGTA
TAGTGCAGCAGCAGAACAATTTGCTGAGGGCTATTGAGGCGCAACAGCATCTGTTGCAACTCACAGTCTG
GGGCATCAAGCAGCTCCAGGCAAGAATCCTGGCTGTGGAAAGATACCTAAAGGATCAACAGCTCCTGGGG
ATTTGGGGTTGCTCTGGAAAACTCATTTGCACCACTGCTGTGCCTTGGAATGCTAGTTGGAGTAATAAAT
CTCTGGAACAGATTTGGAATCACACGACCTGGATGGAGTGGGACAGAGAAATTAACAATTACACAAGCTT
AATACACTCCTTAATTGAAGAATCGCAAAACCAGCAAGAAAAGAATGAACAAGAATTATTGGAATTAGAT
AAATGGGCAAGTTTGTGGAATTGGTTTAACATAACAAATTGGCTGTGGTATATAAAATTATTCATAATGA
TAGTAGGAGGCTTGGTAGGTTTAAGAATAGTTTTTGCTGTACTTTCTATAGTGAATAGAGTTAGGCAGGG
ATATTCACCATTATCGTTTCAGACCCACCTCCCAACCCCGAGGGGACCCGACAGGCCCGAAGGAATAGAA
GAAGAAGGTGGAGAGAGAGACAGAGACAGATCCATTCGATTAGTGAACGGATCTCGACGGTATCGCCTTT
AAAAGAAAAGGGGGGATTGGGGGGTACAGTGCAGGGGAAAGAATAGTAGACATAATAGCAACAGACATAC
AAACTAAAGAACTACAAAAACAAATTACAAAAATTCAAAATTTTCGGGTTTATTACAGGGACAGCAGAGA
TCCAGTTTATCGATGAGGCCCTTTCGTCTTCACTCGAGTTTACTCCCTATCAGTGATAGAGAACGTATGT
CGAGTTTACTCCCTATCAGTGATAGAGAACGATGTCGAGTTTACTCCCTATCAGTGATAGAGAACGTATG
TCGAGTTTACTCCCTATCAGTGATAGAGAACGTATGTCGAGTTTACTCCCTATCAGTGATAGAGAACGTA
TGTCGAGTTTATCCCTATCAGTGATAGAGAACGTATGTCGAGTTTACTCCCTATCAGTGATAGAGAACGT
ATGTCGAGGTAGGCGTGTACGGTGGGAGGCCTATATAAGCAGAGCTCGTTTAGTGAACCGTCAGATCGCC
TGGAGAAGGATCCACCATGGATGCCGAGGTTGAAGATAAAACGTTGCATACTCTTTCAAAAGGAACTGAA
GTTCCAATGGATTCTCTGATCCCAGAGCTCAGGGTTCCATATGATTGCTCTATGGCGAAGAAGAGGAGAG
CTGAAGAGCAGGCATCGGGAGTTCCAATTAACAAGAGGAAATCTCTGCTAATGAAACCCCGGCACTACAG
CCCAGACATGGGCTGCAAGGAAAGCCCAGACAACAGGAACGAGGATGATGGCCTCCTAGAAACAAACGAC
CATGCCACTGCAGATGAAATCATGGTAAAATCCATGGATGAAACTCTTCATTTACCTGCACAAGACAGCT
CACTCCAGAAGAAAGACCAATACACATGTTATCCAGAGCTCATGGTCAAATCTCTGGTGCACTTAGGCAA
ATTTGAGGAAAGTGAGTCTGTGCAGACCACATGTGAGAACTTAAATGGCAGCAGTATCCAGTCTTTAAAA
GCAGAGAGTGATGAAGCACATGAAGGTTCTATGGTTCATTCCGACAATGGAAGAGACAAAGTCCACCATT
CCCAGCCACCTTTCTGCTCTTCTGGTGACAGCGAAAGTGACTCTGACAGTGCAGAGAATGGGTGGGGCAA
TGGCTCCAACTCATCAGAAGACACTGACACTCACAAAGGCCCCAAACACAAGCTGACATACAATAGAAAG
GACCTGTTGGAAGTTCCTGAGATAAAAGCTGAAGATGACAAGTTTATCCCTTGTGAGAACAGGTGTGATT
CTGACACAGATGGGAGAGACCCACAGAACTCTCATATGGAACCCTTGGTTGTGAAAGCCCAGCCTTCCTT
CCCAGAGGTTGAAGAGGGTGAGAGCCTGGCCACAGTAACAGAAGAGCCTGCTGAGGTGGAGAAAGCAAAG
GGGAACCTGAGTTTGCTGGAACAGGCTATTGCTCTACAGGCTGAACGAGGTTCTGTCTTCCATCACACTT
ATAAGGAGCTGGACCGATTTTTCCTGGACCACCTGGCAAGGGAACGGAGGCAACCTAGAGTTACTGATGC
AAATGGAAGACAAATCTTTACTAATAAACATTCACCAAGACCTGAAAGGAGGGAGGCCAAGTGCCCCATT
CCTGGCTGTGATGGCACGGGGCACGTAACAGGGCTCTACCCTCACCACCGCAGCCTTTCTGGGTGCCCCC
ACAAAGTGCGAGTTCCTCTGGAAATTCTCGCCATGCATGAGAACGTGCTCAAGTGTCCCACGCCAGGATG
CACAGGAAGGGGACATGTGAACAGCAATCGCAACACTCACAGAAGTCTTTCTGGTTGTCCGATTGCTGCA
GCTGAAAAGCTGGCAATGACCCAGGACAAAAGTCAACTTGATTCTTCTCAGACGGGGCAGTGTCCTGAGC
AGGCACACAGGGTGAATTTGGTGAAGCAAATTGAATTTAATTTCCGCTCACATGCCATCACTTCTCCAAG
AGCCTCTGCATCAAAAGAACAAGAGAAGTTTGGGAAAGTACCGTTTGATTATGCCAGTTTTGATGCACAA
GTATTTGGGAAACGTCCTCTCCTACAAACAGGGCAAGGACAAAAAGCACCACCATTTCCTGAATCAAAGC
ATTTTTCAAATCCAGTGAAATTTCCTAATGGACTGCCTAGTGCTGGCGCCCACACACAGAGCACAGTCCG
TGCCAGCTCTTATGGCCATGGTCAGTACAGTGAAGACACCCACATAGCAGCAGCTGCTGCCATCCTGAAC
CTTTCCACCCGCTGCAGGGAAGCCACAGACATCCTCTCCAACAAACCACAAAGCCTGCGTGCCAAGGGAG
CTGAGATAGAAGTAGATGAAAACGGCACATTGGACTTAAGCATGAAAAAAAATCGAATCCACGACAAGTC
TATACCCCCAACTTCCTCACCTACTACAATTACAACCCCATCCTCATCCCCATTCAACGCAAGCAGCCTT
CTGGTCAATGCTGCCTTCTATCAGGCCCTCTCTGATCAAGAAGGCTGGAATGTGCCCATCAACTATAGCA
AATCCCATGGGAAGACAGAGGAGGAGAAAGAGAAAGATCCTGTGAACTTCCTAGAAAATTTAGAGGAAAA
AAAGTTTGCTGGAGAGGCCTCTATCCCAAGCCCAAAGCCCAAGCTGCATACAAGAGATCTCAAGAAAGAA
TTAATCACCTGTCCAACACCAGGATGTGATGGAAGCGGCCATGTCACAGGCAACTATGCATCTCACCGCA
GTGTCTCTGGATGTCCTCTAGCAGATAAGACTCTGAAGTCTCTCATGGCTGCCAACTCTCAAGAGCTTAA
GTGTCCAACCCCAGGTTGTGATGGTTCTGGTCATGTGACTGGAAACTATGCCTCCCACCGAAGCTTGTCT
GGTTGCCCTCGTGCAAGGAAAGGTGGCATCAAAATGACCCCAACAAAAGAAGAAAAAGAAGACTCTGAAC
TTAGATGCCCTGTAATAGGGTGTGACGGCCAAGGCCACATATCAGGTAAATACACATCACACCGCACAGC
TTCTGGCTGTCCTCTGGCTGCCAAAAGACAGAAAGAGAATCCCCTCAATGGGGCACCTCTCTCCTGGAAA
CTGAACAAGCAAGAGCTTCCTCACTGTCCTCTGCCAGGATGCAATGGTCTGGGTCATGTAAACAACGTTT
TTGTCACCCACAGAAGCTTATCTGGATGCCCTCTTAATGCACAAGCTATCAAAAAAGTCAAGGTCTCTGA
GGAACTAATGACTATCAAGCTCAAAGCAACTGGGGGTATTGATGGTGATGAAGAAATTAGGCATCTGGAT
GAAGAAATCAAGGAACTGAATGAATCCAACCTTAAAATTGAAGCAGATATGATGAAACTTCAGACCCAGA
TAACATCTATGGAGAGCAACTTGAAGACCATAGAGGAGGAGAACAAGCTTATAGAACAGAGCAATGAGAG
TCTGCTGAAGGAGCTGGCAGGGCTTAGCCAGGCTCTCATCTCCAGCCTTGCTGACATCCAACTTCCACAG
ATGGGGCCTATCAATGAGCAGAATTTTGAAGCATATGTAAATACTCTCACAGACATGTACAGCAATCTGG
AACAGGACTATTCCCCAGAATGCAAAGCTCTACTGGAAAGCATCAAGCAGGCGGTGAAGGGCATCCATGT
GTAGGAATTCTACCGGGTAGGGGAGGCGCTTTTCCCAAGGCAGTCTGGAGCATGCGCTTTAGCAGCCCCG
CTGGGCACTTGGCGCTACACAAGTGGCCTCTGGCCTCGCACACATTCCACATCCACCGGTAGGCGCCAAC
CGGCTCCGTTCTTTGGTGGCCCCTTCGCGCCACCTTCTACTCCTCCCCTAGTCAGGAAGTTCCCCCCCGC
CCCGCAGCTCGCGTCGTGCAGGACGTGACAAATGGAAGTAGCACGTCTCACTAGTCTCGTGCAGATGGAC
AGCACCGCTGAGCAATGGAAGCGGGTAGGCCTTTGGGGCAGCGGCCAATAGCAGCTTTGCTCCTTCGCTT
TCTGGGCTCAGAGGCTGGGAAGGGGTGGGTCCGGGGGCGGGCTCAGGGGCGGGCTCAGGGGCGGGGCGGG
CGCCCGAAGGTCCTCCGGAGGCCCGGCATTCTGCACGCTTCAAAAGCGCACGTCTGCCGCGCTGTTCTCC
TCTTCCTCATCTCCGGGCCTTTCGACCTGCAGCCCAAGCTTACCATGACCGAGTACAAGCCCACGGTGCG
CCTCGCCACCCGCGACGACGTCCCCAGGGCCGTACGCACCCTCGCCGCCGCGTTCGCCGACTACCCCGCC
ACGCGCCACACCGTCGATCCGGACCGCCACATCGAGCGGGTCACCGAGCTGCAAGAACTCTTCCTCACGC
GCGTCGGGCTCGACATCGGCAAGGTGTGGGTCGCGGACGACGGCGCCGCGGTGGCGGTCTGGACCACGCC
GGAGAGCGTCGAAGCGGGGGCGGTGTTCGCCGAGATCGGCCCGCGCATGGCCGAGTTGAGCGGTTCCCGG
CTGGCCGCGCAGCAACAGATGGAAGGCCTCCTGGCGCCGCACCGGCCCAAGGAGCCCGCGTGGTTCCTGG
CCACCGTCGGCGTCTCGCCCGACCACCAGGGCAAGGGTCTGGGCAGCGCCGTCGTGCTCCCCGGAGTGGA
GGCGGCCGAGCGCGCCGGGGTGCCCGCCTTCCTGGAGACCTCCGCGCCCCGCAACCTCCCCTTCTACGAG
CGGCTCGGCTTCACCGTCACCGCCGACGTCGAGGTGCCCGAAGGACCGCGCACCTGGTGCATGACCCGCA
AGCCCGGTGCCTGACGGGGCGCGTCTGGAACAATCAACCTCTGGATTACAAAATTTGTGAAAGATTGACT
GGTATTCTTAACTATGTTGCTCCTTTTACGCTATGTGGATACGCTGCTTTAATGCCTTTGTATCATGCTA
TTGCTTCCCGTATGGCTTTCATTTTCTCCTCCTTGTATAAATCCTGGTTGCTGTCTCTTTATGAGGAGTT
GTGGCCCGTTGTCAGGCAACGTGGCGTGGTGTGCACTGTGTTTGCTGACGCAACCCCCACTGGTTGGGGC
ATTGCCACCACCTGTCAGCTCCTTTCCGGGACTTTCGCTTTCCCCCTCCCTATTGCCACGGCGGAACTCA
TCGCCGCCTGCCTTGCCCGCTGCTGGACAGGGGCTCGGCTGTTGGGCACTGACAATTCCGTGGTGTTGTC
GGGGAAGCTGACGTCCTTTCCATGGCTGCTCGCCTGTGTTGCCACCTGGATTCTGCGCGGGACGTCCTTC
TGCTACGTCCCTTCGGCCCTCAATCCAGCGGACCTTCCTTCCCGCGGCCTGCTGCCGGCTCTGCGGCCTC
TTCCGCGTCTTCGCCTTCGCCCTCAGACGAGTCGGATCTCCCTTTGGGCCGCCTCCCCGCCTGGAATTAA
TTCTGCAGTCGAGACCTAGAAAAACATGGAGCAATCACAAGTAGCAATACAGCAGCTACCAATGCTGATT
GTGCCTGGCTAGAAGCACAAGAGGAGGAGGAGGTGGGTTTTTCCAGTCACACCTCAGGTACCTTTAAGAC
CAATGACTTACAAGGCAGCTGTAGATCTTAGCCACTTTTTAAAAGAAAAGAGGGGACTGGAAGGGCTAAT
TCACTCCCAACGAAGACAAGATATCCTTGATCTGTGGATCTACCACACACAAGGCTACTTCCCTGATTAG
CAGAACTACACACCAGGGCCAGGGGTCAGATATCCACTGACCTTTGGATGGTGCTACAAGCTAGTACCAG
TTGAGCCAGATAAGGTAGAAGAGGCCAATAAAGGAGAGAACACCAGCTTGTTACACCCTGTGAGCCTGCA
TGGGATGGATGACCCGGAGAGAGAAGTGTTAGAGTGGAGGTTTGACAGCCGCCTAGCATTTCATCACGTG
GCCCGAGAGCTGCATCCGGAGTACTTCAAGAACTGCTGATATCGAGCTTGCTACAAGGGACTTTCCGCTG
GGGACTTTCCAGGGAGGCGTGGCCTGGGCGGGACTGGGGAGTGGCGAGCCCTCAGATCCTGCATATAAGC
AGCTGCTTTTTGCCTGTACTGGGTCTCTCTGGTTAGACCAGATCTGAGCCTGGGAGCTCTCTGGCTAACT
AGGGAACCCACTGCTTAAGCCTCAATAAAGCTTGCCTTGAGTGCTTCAAGTAGTGTGTGCCCGTCTGTTG
TGTGACTCTGGTAACTAGAGATCCCTCAGACCCTTTTAGTCAGTGTGGAAAATCTCTAGCAGTAGTAGTT
CATGTCATCTTATTATTCAGTATTTATAACTTGCAAAGAAATGAATATCAGAGAGTGAGAGGCCTTGACA
TTGCTAGCGTTTTACCGTCGACCTCTAGCTAGAGCTTGGCGTAATCATGGTCATAGCTGTTTCCTGTGTG
AAATTGTTATCCGCTCACAATTCCACACAACATACGAGCCGGAAGCATAAAGTGTAAAGCCTGGGGTGCC
TAATGAGTGAGCTAACTCACATTAATTGCGTTGCGCTCACTGCCCGCTTTCCAGTCGGGAAACCTGTCGT
GCCAGCTGCATTAATGAATCGGCCAACGCGCGGGGAGAGGCGGTTTGCGTATTGGGCGCTCTTCCGCTTC
CTCGCTCACTGACTCGCTGCGCTCGGTCGTTCGGCTGCGGCGAGCGGTATCAGCTCACTCAAAGGCGGTA
ATACGGTTATCCACAGAATCAGGGGATAACGCAGGAAAGAACATGTGAGCAAAAGGCCAGCAAAAGGCCA
GGAACCGTAAAAAGGCCGCGTTGCTGGCGTTTTTCCATAGGCTCCGCCCCCCTGACGAGCATCACAAAAA
TCGACGCTCAAGTCAGAGGTGGCGAAACCCGACAGGACTATAAAGATACCAGGCGTTTCCCCCTGGAAGC
TCCCTCGTGCGCTCTCCTGTTCCGACCCTGCCGCTTACCGGATACCTGTCCGCCTTTCTCCCTTCGGGAA
GCGTGGCGCTTTCTCATAGCTCACGCTGTAGGTATCTCAGTTCGGTGTAGGTCGTTCGCTCCAAGCTGGG
CTGTGTGCACGAACCCCCCGTTCAGCCCGACCGCTGCGCCTTATCCGGTAACTATCGTCTTGAGTCCAAC
CCGGTAAGACACGACTTATCGCCACTGGCAGCAGCCACTGGTAACAGGATTAGCAGAGCGAGGTATGTAG
GCGGTGCTACAGAGTTCTTGAAGTGGTGGCCTAACTACGGCTACACTAGAAGAACAGTATTTGGTATCTG
CGCTCTGCTGAAGCCAGTTACCTTCGGAAAAAGAGTTGGTAGCTCTTGATCCGGCAAACAAACCACCGCT
GGTAGCGGTTTTTTTGTTTGCAAGCAGCAGATTACGCGCAGAAAAAAAGGATCTCAAGAAGATCCTTTGA
TCTTTTCTACGGGGTCTGACGCTCAGTGGAACGAAAACTCACGTTAAGGGATTTTGGTCATGAGATTATC
AAAAAGGATCTTCACCTAGATCCTTTTAAATTAAAAATGAAGTTTTAAATCAATCTAAAGTATATATGAG
TAAACTTGGTCTGACAGTTACCAATGCTTAATCAGTGAGGCACCTATCTCAGCGATCTGTCTATTTCGTT
CATCCATAGTTGCCTGACTCCCCGTCGTGTAGATAACTACGATACGGGAGGGCTTACCATCTGGCCCCAG
TGCTGCAATGATACCGCGAGACCCACGCTCACCGGCTCCAGATTTATCAGCAATAAACCAGCCAGCCGGA
AGGGCCGAGCGCAGAAGTGGTCCTGCAACTTTATCCGCCTCCATCCAGTCTATTAATTGTTGCCGGGAAG
CTAGAGTAAGTAGTTCGCCAGTTAATAGTTTGCGCAACGTTGTTGCCATTGCTACAGGCATCGTGGTGTC
ACGCTCGTCGTTTGGTATGGCTTCATTCAGCTCCGGTTCCCAACGATCAAGGCGAGTTACATGATCCCCC
ATGTTGTGCAAAAAAGCGGTTAGCTCCTTCGGTCCTCCGATCGTTGTCAGAAGTAAGTTGGCCGCAGTGT
TATCACTCATGGTTATGGCAGCACTGCATAATTCTCTTACTGTCATGCCATCCGTAAGATGCTTTTCTGT
GACTGGTGAGTACTCAACCAAGTCATTCTGAGAATAGTGTATGCGGCGACCGAGTTGCTCTTGCCCGGCG
TCAATACGGGATAATACCGCGCCACATAGCAGAACTTTAAAAGTGCTCATCATTGGAAAACGTTCTTCGG
GGCGAAAACTCTCAAGGATCTTACCGCTGTTGAGATCCAGTTCGATGTAACCCACTCGTGCACCCAACTG
ATCTTCAGCATCTTTTACTTTCACCAGCGTTTCTGGGTGAGCAAAAACAGGAAGGCAAAATGCCGCAAAA
AAGGGAATAAGGGCGACACGGAAATGTTGAATACTCATACTCTTCCTTTTTCAATATTATTGAAGCATTT
ATCAGGGTTATTGTCTCATGAGCGGATACATATTTGAATGTATTTAGAAAAATAAACAAATAGGGGTTCC
GCGCACATTTCCCCGAAAAGTGCCACCTGACGTCGACGGATCGGGAGATCAACTTGTTTATTGCAGCTTA
TAATGGTTACAAATAAAGCAATAGCATCACAAATTTCACAAATAAAGCATTTTTTTCACTGCATTCTAGT
TGTGGTTTGTCCAAACTCATCAATGTATCTTATCATGTCTGGATCAACTGGATAACTCAAGCTAACCAAA
ATCATCCCAAACTTCCCACCCCATACCCTATTACCACTGCCAATTACCTAGTGGTTTCATTTACTCTAAA
CCTGTGATTCCTCTGAATTATTTTCATTTTAAAGAAATTGTATTTGTTAAATATGTACTACAAACTTAGT
AGTTTTTAAAGAAATTGTATTTGTTAAATATGTACTACAAACTTAGTAGT
