>Addgene plasmid #64844 | pLVX-Tight-Puro_ST18 | addgene partial sequence | sequence record 112285 | pCEP-fwd 5'-AGAGCTCGTTTAGTGAACCG-3'
ATGGATGCCGAGGTTGAAGATAAAACGTTGCATACTCTTTCAAAAGGAACTGAAGTTCCAATGGATTCTC
TGATCCCAGAGCTCAGGGTTCCATATGATTGCTCTATGGCGAAGAAGAGGAGAGCTGAAGAGCAGGCATC
GGGAGTTCCAATTAACAAGAGGAAATCTCTGCTAATGAAACCCCGGCACTACAGCCCAGACATGGGCTGC
AAGGAAAGCCCAGACAACAGGAACGAGGATGATGGCCTCCTAGAAACAAACGACCATGCCACTGCAGATG
AAATCATGGTAAAATCCATGGATGAAACTCTTCATTTACCTGCACAAGACAGCTCACTCCAGAAGAAAGA
CCAATACACATGTTATCCAGAGCTCATGGTCAAATCTCTGGTGCACTTAGGCAAATTTGAGGAAAGTGAG
TCTGTGCAGACCACATGTGAGAACTTAAATGGCAGCAGTATCCAGTCTTTAAAAGCAGAGAGTGATGAAG
CACATGAAGGTTCTATGGTTCATTCCGACAATGGAAGAGACAAAGTCCACCATTCCCAGCCACCTTTCTG
CTCTTCTGGTGACAGCGAAAGTGACTCTGACAGTGCAGAGAATGGGTGGGGCAATGGCTCCAACTCATCA
GAAGACACTGACACTCACAAAGGCCCCAAACACAAGCTGACATACAATAGAAAGGACCTGTTGGAAGTTC
CTGAGATAAAAGCTGAAGATGACAAGTTTATCCCTTGTGAGAACAGGTGTGATTCTGACACAGATGGGAG
AGACCCACAGAACTCTCATATGGAACCCTTGGTTGTGAAAGCCCAGCCTTCCTTCCCAGAGGTTGAAGAG
GGTGAGAGCCTGGCCACAGTAACAGAAGAGCCTGCTGAGGTGGAGAAAGCAAAGGGGAACCTGAGTTTGC
TGGAACAGGCTATTGCTCTACAGGCTGAACGAGGTTCTGTCTTCCATCACACTTATAAGGAGCTGGACCG
ATTTTTCCTGGACCACCTGGCAAGGGAACGGAGGCAACCTAGAGTTACTGATGCAAATGGAAGACAAATC
TTTACTA
