>Addgene plasmid #64844 | pLVX-Tight-Puro_ST18 | addgene partial sequence | sequence record 131472 | pPHAGE-3 5'-GCT CCA GAC TGC CTT GGG AAA AGC-3'
AATTCCTACACATGGATGCCCTTCACCGCCTGCTTGATGCTTTCCAGTAGAGCTTTGCATTCTGGGGAAT
AGTCCTGTTCCAGATTGCTGTACATGTCTGTGAGAGTATTTACATATGCTTCAAAATTCTGCTCATTGAT
AGGCCCCATCTGTGGAAGTTGGATGTCAGCAAGGCTGGAGATGAGAGCCTGGCTAAGCCCTGCCAGCTCC
TTCAGCAGACTCTCATTGCTCTGTTCTATAAGCTTGTTCTCCTCCTCTATGGTCTTCAAGTTGCTCTCCA
TAGATGTTATCTGGGTCTGAAGTTTCATCATATCTGCTTCAATTTTAAGGTTGGATTCATTCAGTTCCTT
GATTTCTTCATCCAGATGCCTAATTTCTTCATCACCATCAATACCCCCAGTTGCTTTGAGCTTGATAGTC
ATTAGTTCCTCAGAGACCTTGACTTTTTTGATAGCTTGTGCATTAAGAGGGCATCCAGATAAGCTTCTGT
GGGTGACAAAAACGTTGTTTACATGACCCAGACCATTGCATCCTGGCAGAGGACAGTGAGGAAGCTCTTG
CTTGTTCAGTTTCCAGGAGAGAGGTGCCCCATTGAGGGGATTCTCTTTCTGTCTTTTGGCAGCCAGAGGA
CAGCCAGAAGCTGTGCGGTGTGATGTGTATTTACCTGATATGTGGCCTTGGCCGTCACACCCTATTACAG
GGCATCTAAGTTCAGAGTCTTCTTTTTCTTCTTTTGTTGGGGTCATTTTGATGCCACCTTTCCTTGCACG
AGGGCAACCAGACAAGCTTCGGTGGGAGGCATAGTTTCCAGTCACATGACCAGAACCATCACAACCTGGG
GTTGGACACTTAAGCTCTTGAGAGTTGGCAGCCATGAGAGACTTCAGAGTCTTATCTGCTAGAGGACATC
CAGAGACACTGCGGTGAGATGCATAGTTGCCTGTGACATGGCCGCTTCCATCACATCCTGGTGTTGGACA
GGTGATTAATTCTTTCTTGAGATCTCTTGTATGCAGCTTGGGCTTTGGGCTTGGGATAGAGGCCTCTCCA
GCAAACTTTTTTT
